Addgene plasmid #1620: L4038
Purpose: (Empty Backbone)
Depositing lab: Andrew Fire. Depositing organization: Carnegie Institution for Science.
Backbone
  Vector backbone: Unknown
  Backbone size (bp): 7732
  Vector type: Worm Expression
Growth in bacteria
  Bacterial resistance: Ampicillin, 100 μg/mL
  Growth temperature: 37°C
  Growth strain: DH5alpha
  Copy number: Unknown
Gene/Insert
  Gene/Insert name: None
  Tag / fusion protein: let858enh>>, let858enh<<, let858-455, let858Tsa, IVSA, SV40NLS, SV40NLS, SV40NLS, SV40NLS, gfpN, IVSR, gfpS6...
  Cloning method: Restriction Enzyme
Terms and licenses: Academic/Nonprofit Terms; Industry Terms: Not Available to Industry
Depositor comments: See Fire Lab Vector Kit Documentation 1999. Fire Lab Miniprep Number pPD122.08, Ligation number L4038.
How to cite: L4038 was a gift from Andrew Fire (Addgene plasmid # 1620 ; http://n2t.net/addgene:1620 ; RRID:Addgene_1620)
