[The description below was written by a language model from this plasmid's Addgene catalogue record and pLannotate feature annotations shown in this document.]
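Description:
L4038 is a 7,732 bp Caenorhabditis elegans expression vector from the 1999 Fire Lab Vector Kit, catalogued as an empty backbone with no user insert. The parental backbone is listed as unknown, but the annotated features point to a pUC/pBR322-type bacterial plasmid. It carries a high-copy ColE1/pMB1 origin and an ampicillin resistance gene (β-lactamase) with its own promoter for selection in E. coli. It also has remnants of the lac region (CAP site, lac promoter and operator, a lacI fragment) and short rop and bom fragments.

The worm-specific payload is built around sequences from let-858, an essential C. elegans gene whose product is implicated in pre-mRNA splicing. The catalogue's component list names two copies of a let-858 enhancer in opposite orientations, a let-858 promoter segment and a let-858 transcription start element. These are followed by a synthetic intron (IVSA), four tandem SV40 nuclear localization signals and a GFP coding region broken up by further synthetic introns, which generally improve transgene expression in worms. The list is truncated in the record, so downstream elements such as the 3' end are not fully stated. The feature table is consistent with this layout: it finds two let-858 fragments upstream of a green fluorescent protein ORF matched to an Aequorea victoria GFP variant.

Together these parts should give a nuclear-localized GFP reporter under let-858 regulatory sequences. The record does not state a specific purpose. Plausible uses are as a nuclear GFP marker in transgenic worms or as a starting vector for restriction-enzyme cloning of let-858-driven constructs.
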