Features (pLannotate 1.2.2; 12 found; start..end, strand, type, name):
      1..153     +  CDS            let-858 (fragment): CWC22_CAEEL - Experimental evidence at transcript level: Swiss-Prot protein existence level 2. Required for pre-mRNA splicing and for exon-junction complex (EJC) assembly. Hinders EIF4A3 from non-specifically binding RNA and escorts it to the splicing machinery to promote EJC assembly on mature mRNAs. Through its role in EJC assembly, required for nonsense-mediated mRNA decay (By similarity). Required for early embryogenesis and tissue differentiation. From Caenorhabditis elegans.
   2171..3013    +  CDS            let-858 (fragment): CWC22_CAEEL - Experimental evidence at transcript level: Swiss-Prot protein existence level 2. Required for pre-mRNA splicing and for exon-junction complex (EJC) assembly. Hinders EIF4A3 from non-specifically binding RNA and escorts it to the splicing machinery to promote EJC assembly on mature mRNAs. Through its role in EJC assembly, required for nonsense-mediated mRNA decay (By similarity). Required for early embryogenesis and tissue differentiation. From Caenorhabditis elegans.
   3791..4651    +  CDS            sg25: sg25 is a basic (constitutively fluorescent) green fluorescent protein published in 1997, derived from Aequorea victoria.
   5143..5178    +  CDS            rop (fragment): Rop protein, which maintains plasmids at low copy number; rop
   5280..5379    +  misc_feature   bom (fragment): basis of mobility region from pBR322
   5477..5581    +  promoter       AmpR promoter: bla
   5582..6442    +  CDS            AmpR: β-lactamase; bla; confers resistance to ampicillin, carbenicillin, and related antibiotics
   6613..7201    +  rep_origin     ori: high-copy-number ColE1/pMB1/pBR322/pUC origin of replication
   7384..7476    +  CDS            lacI (fragment): lac repressor; lacI; The lac repressor binds to the lac operator to inhibit transcription in E. coli. This inhibition can be relieved by adding lactose or isopropyl-β-D-thiogalactopyranoside (IPTG).
   7489..7510    +  protein_bind   CAP binding site: CAP binding activates transcription in the presence of cAMP. E. coli catabolite activator protein
   7525..7555    +  promoter       lac promoter: promoter for the E. coli lac operon
   7563..7579    +  protein_bind   lac operator: The lac repressor binds to the lac operator to inhibit transcription in E. coli. This inhibition can be relieved by adding lactose or isopropyl-β-D-thiogalactopyranoside (IPTG). lac repressor encoded by lacI
>Addgene plasmid #1620 | L4038 | depositor full sequence | sequence record 230 | Author sequence
AAGCTTCTGGAGATTGCTCCAGCAGCTCTTAACAGTGTCTACGACCGTCTTCGTGCAATTCTCATGGAAA
CTGAAAGATCGGAAAATGCACTGGATCGACGTATTCAGTATATGATTGAGACTGCAATGCAGATTCGAAA
GGACAAATTTGCGGTAAGGTAGAATATATAAATAGTTTATTAGAAAAAAATAAATTAGAATAATTTAAAT
TCCTACTAGCCAATCAGGCGACCTTTTTGCGCATAGTTCTATTATTGAAAAATTTGGAGAATTTCTCATA
TTCTCGCTCGGAAATCTGGAATTCGACGAGATCTTCTGGCTTCTGTGCAGCTGCATCGCTTTGTGCTCCC
TTTCTCGCTTGTCTTCTGTGTACACCAAGAACCTTGTTGAGTTCATCAACTGAATCTGTGACTGGCTTGT
TGCTCACTGGATGCACTAGACGACTGATTCTCGAGAAATCAGATTGAGTTGCGATTAGGGTGACCTAGAA
ATTGGGAATAATACGAACTTTTGAAAATATTCAGGAGGATTAAAAAAATTATTCTCGACAATCCTACAAA
TTTACTTATTGCACCATGTTGCTCCAACATTTTTCATTAAAAGTTAATGAAAAAATGTAGAAAATCGGAA
ATTGGCAATTTTCAGACCATTTTTAAGCATTTTCAAAAAAAAATTGCAGCTGAAATAAATGTCATTTTCA
GATAAATCGAGCGATTTTCTGTTGTCTGACACTAGTTTTTAGTTTTAAAAAATGTTGGAAGAACATGGTG
CAATAGGTAATTTCATAGAATTTCCATGTGTTTTTTTTCAATTAACCAATTATCCAAATCTTCCAAACTC
ACATTTTGCGGAGCTGGGCTATCAAGAATCTGCTGCAGTTTTATAAGACGAGCATCTCTGATATCACTGA
AAATTAATTTTTAATCAAAACTTGAATATCAACTAAACCCACTTATTAACTTTCTCGATCTTCTGTCGTT
CGGTACGATGACGGTGAAGAAGCCAATTGTAGTAGTTGATTTGGTTCAAGTCCTTTCGGTGTTGTACGTC
AGTGTCCTGCAATGCTATTTAGTTATAACTTAGGCCTAAGATTCAATTTAATGAAGTGATTAAATTTGTT
CTCTGAACCTCTTAAGATGATCTTTTGGATTAGAAACATATAAGACAGGTTTACCTATCTATTAAAAAAC
AGATCAAAATAGATACGACCAAATCGGATAATCCATGCCTACCTGGCATCTAGGAACGTGTTCTTAGAAG
ATTTCTTACGTAATCGTATGAAGAAATAACAATTTGATCGTTGGCCAGCAAAAATAGGGTTTTAAGTGGG
ATAGTGTTTTTATTAGCTAACCGGAAAATTTTATAGTTTTTTTTTGCAAGAAACCACTGAAAACCCCCTA
ATTGTATACATTTTTTGGAGCAGCTTCTGGTCTTTTTGAGCAATAAAATTCGATAAAACAGAATTTAAGT
GTAAATTGTTCACATTTAGTTTCTATTTTATCAAATTTTGTTGCTCAAAAACATTCGAAGCTGCTCTAAA
AAAATGCATTAAAAAAGGGGTTTTCAGTGGTTTTTCACATTAAAAAAGCTAATTTTAACTAAAAATCCAT
CATATTTCCAACTTTGTCACAACAATAAAATGCTGGTCAAAATGTGTTCGAAAAAATGTTTTTTTTTTTA
ATTTTTATAATTTAAAAATAGTTTTCTTTCGCTGGGACACATACATTTTTGGGCGTAAATTTTCAGTTCA
AATTTCCATTTTTACAACCATAATCATAAAGCTACGTCTGATCTCTCTCGCACTTACCTGCGCCTGATTC
GAAAGAACAACCGTAGCCAAAAGAACAAGAAGAACAAGCACGTAGTTGTGGTAGTGGACGTTCATCACGC
AATACTGACCAATGGTCGTGGGGTCTCACTTTCCGTACTATTGAGAGAGGGGAGACTGAAGATGGCAATT
GAGGACAGTGTCTTCGACGCACGCATGCATCCATAAGCATAATCCAGGAGGGATGGAGAGAAAAATCTTG
TTTCTAAGCCCCTCCCTTTGTAATACATACACATATCTAATACCGAAGAATGGCTAATTGAATGGACGTC
AGCTGTTGCTGTAGTTGCCAAGGCATCATCGATGAAATAACTGAAAGAAAGAATTAAATAATTATTGCAG
GCGTATCCGGCGGTCATTGAAGACTTGGACTTGATTGAGGAGGAGGATCAGATCATCCATACACTTAATT
TGGAGGATGCGGTTGATCCGGAAAATGGGCTTAGTAAGTGACTGACCACACGCGGGGGGCATTAATTTAA
TAAATTGAATTCCATTTCAGATGTGTTCAAACTAGATCCAGAATTCGAAAAGAACGAGGAGGTTTATGAG
GAGATCCGTAAGGAAATCATTGGAAACGCCGATATTTCGGATGAGGATGGTGGCGACGAGTTGGATGATG
AAGAAGAGGGTAGTGATGTGGAAGAGGCTCCGAAGAAGACTACAGAGATTATTGATAATACTGATCAGAA
TTGACTGCTTTCAGAAGGTATTCATTTTGAGTTTTGGGCCGGCAAATCTGTAAGTTGCCGGTTGCCGAAA
ATTTGCTGAATTTGCCGGAAAAAAAAATTCCGGAATTTATTTAAAAACTTTTTGTAAAAATTAAATTAAA
TTTGCAACTTTTCAGAGAAGTCTACCTGACAATGCAATCATCTTTGGACTACCAAGAAGCTGCTCACAAA
TTGCTGAAAATGAAGATTCCAGACAGCATGCAGGTCAGCGATGTTGCAAAGAAAAATTTTCGACCAAAAA
AACCAACCAATCATAAAATTTAAAAAAAAACTCCGTTTTTTTCTTTTTTTTTATACGAGAAAAACCAAAA
AAATGTATTTTTGCCAAATTCTAAAATACTATCCCCGAAATTTTCAATATTTTCTCTTTCAGAACGAACT
CTGCGCGATGCTTGTCGATTGTTGTGCTCAACAGCGTACCTACGAGCGATTCTACGGAATGCTGAGAACA
CGTTAAACACGAAGATCATATTTATTTTGAGACCCGGATGCTCTGAAAATGTCTGACATAGATTTAAAAA
AGCATATATATATTTTTCATTTTCAACGTGAAAGTTTTGTGCAACTTTATAGAATCTCCTATTGGCACAT
TGTTTTTTATTTAACTGAGGCAGTTTTTGAACACCTTTTTGAAACTTTGAATCTCTTTGAAGTATACTGT
CGAAAAGACTGACTTGAGCGTTCGAAATGCCAGAAGAAAACTATATTTGAATCTCGCGCTAAATTGAGAA
ATGCAACCGCGCTCCACTGGACAATTGGAAAAAAAATTTATTCGGAGGCGACAACGGTATTTTCGAAATT
GATTTTCTGTGTATTTTCTCATTTTTTATAAATTCTTCTTTGATTTATCGTTCGTTTGTGAGAAATTTAA
TTGTATTCAAACTTTTTTATAGTAAGATACCGGTGGTACCGCTAGCCGTACGAACCCGGGTTCTAGAGGA
TCCTATCGATTCGCGGCCGCTGTACACCCCCAAAGGACCCAAAGGTATGTTTCGAATGATACTAACATAA
CATAGAACATTTTCAGGAGGACCCTTGGAGGGTACCGAGCTCAGAAAAAATGACTGCTCCAAAGAAGAAG
CGTAAGGTACCGGCAGAAAAAATGACTGCTCCAAAGAAGAAGCGTAAGGTACCGGCAGAAAAAATGACTG
CTCCAAAGAAGAAGCGTAAGGTACCGGCAGAAAAAATGACTGCTCCAAAGAAGAAGCGTAAGGTACCGGT
AGAAAAAATGAGTAAAGGAGAAGAACTTTTCACTGGAGTTGTCCCAATTCTTGTTGAATTAGATGGTGAT
GTTAATGGGCACAAATTTTCTGTCAGTGGAGAGGGTGAAGGTGATGCAACATACGGAAAACTTACCCTTA
AATTTATTTGCACTACTGGAAAACTACCTGTTCCATGGGTAAGTTTAAACATATATATACTAACTAACCC
TGATTATTTAAATTTTCAGCCAACACTTGTCACTACTTTCTGTTATGGTGTTCAATGCTTCTCGAGATAC
CCAGATCATATGAAACGGCATGACTTTTTCAAGAGTGCCATGCCCGAAGGTTATGTACAGGAAAGAACTA
TATTTTTCAAAGATGACGGGAACTACAAGACACGTAAGTTTAAACAGTTCGGTACTAACTAACCATACAT
ATTTAAATTTTCAGGTGCTGAAGTCAAGTTTGAAGGTGATACCCTTGTTAATAGAATCGAGTTAAAAGGT
ATTGATTTTAAAGAAGATGGAAACATTCTTGGACACAAATTGGAATACAACTATAACTCACACAATGTAT
ACATCATGGCAGACAAACAAAAGAATGGAATCAAAGTTGTAAGTTTAAACATGATTTTACTAACTAACTA
ATCTGATTTAAATTTTCAGAACTTCAAAATTAGACACAACATTGAAGATGGAAGCGTTCAACTAGCAGAC
CATTATCAACAAAATACTCCAATTGGCGATGGCCCTGTCCTTTTACCAGACAACCATTACCTGTCCACAC
AATCTGCCCTTTCGAAAGATCCCAACGAAAAGAGAGACCACATGGTCCTTCTTGAGTTTGTAACAGCTGC
TGGGATTACACATGGCATGGACGAACTATACAAAAGCCCACAAGCTTTGGAATTCGCTAGCCGGCCATAC
AAGTAATCCGGATGATCGACGCCAACGTCGTTGAATTTTCAAATTTTAAATACTGAATATTTGTTTTTTT
TCCTATTATTTATTTATTCTCTTTGTGTTTTTTTTCTTGCTTTCTAAAAAATTAATTCAATCCAAATCTA
AACATTTTTTTTTCTCTTTCCGTCTCCCAATTCGTATTCCGCTCCTCTCATCTGAACACAATGTGCAAGT
TTATTTATCTTCTCGCTTTCATTTCATTAGGACGTGGGGGGAATTGGTGGAAGGGGGAAACACACAAAAG
GATGATGGAAATGAAATAAGGACACACAATATGCAACAACATTCAATTCAGAAATATGGAGGAAGGTTTA
AAAGAAAACATAAAAATATATAGAGGAGGAAGGAAAACTAGTAAAAAATAAGCAAAGAAATTAGGCGAAC
GATGAGAATTGTCCTCGCTTGGGCCCTTTCGTCTCGCGCGTTTCGGTGATGACGGTGAAAACCTCTGACA
CATGCAGCTCCCGGAGACGGTCACAGCTTGTCTGTAAGCGGATGCCGGGAGCAGACAAGCCCGTCAGGGC
GCGTCAGCGGGTGTTGGCGGGTGTCGGGGCTGGCTTAACTATGCGGCATCAGAGCAGATTGTACTGAGAG
TGCACCATATGCGGTGTGAAATACCGCACAGATGCGTAAGGAGAAAATACCGCATCAGGCGGCCTTAAGG
GCCTCGTGATACGCCTATTTTTATAGGTTAATGTCATGATAATAATGGTTTCTTAGACGTCAGGTGGCAC
TTTTCGGGGAAATGTGCGCGGAACCCCTATTTGTTTATTTTTCTAAATACATTCAAATATGTATCCGCTC
ATGAGACAATAACCCTGATAAATGCTTCAATAATATTGAAAAAGGAAGAGTATGAGTATTCAACATTTCC
GTGTCGCCCTTATTCCCTTTTTTGCGGCATTTTGCCTTCCTGTTTTTGCTCACCCAGAAACGCTGGTGAA
AGTAAAAGATGCTGAAGATCAGTTGGGTGCACGAGTGGGTTACATCGAACTGGATCTCAACAGCGGTAAG
ATCCTTGAGAGTTTTCGCCCCGAAGAACGTTTTCCAATGATGAGCACTTTTAAAGTTCTGCTATGTGGCG
CGGTATTATCCCGTATTGACGCCGGGCAAGAGCAACTCGGTCGCCGCATACACTATTCTCAGAATGACTT
GGTTGAGTACTCACCAGTCACAGAAAAGCATCTTACGGATGGCATGACAGTAAGAGAATTATGCAGTGCT
GCCATAACCATGAGTGATAACACTGCGGCCAACTTACTTCTGACAACGATCGGAGGACCGAAGGAGCTAA
CCGCTTTTTTGCACAACATGGGGGATCATGTAACTCGCCTTGATCGTTGGGAACCGGAGCTGAATGAAGC
CATACCAAACGACGAGCGTGACACCACGATGCCTGTAGCAATGGCAACAACGTTGCGCAAACTATTAACT
GGCGAACTACTTACTCTAGCTTCCCGGCAACAATTAATAGACTGGATGGAGGCGGATAAAGTTGCAGGAC
CACTTCTGCGCTCGGCCCTTCCGGCTGGCTGGTTTATTGCTGATAAATCTGGAGCCGGTGAGCGTGGGTC
TCGCGGTATCATTGCAGCACTGGGGCCAGATGGTAAGCCCTCCCGTATCGTAGTTATCTACACGACGGGG
AGTCAGGCAACTATGGATGAACGAAATAGACAGATCGCTGAGATAGGTGCCTCACTGATTAAGCATTGGT
AACTGTCAGACCAAGTTTACTCATATATACTTTAGATTGATTTAAAACTTCATTTTTAATTTAAAAGGAT
CTAGGTGAAGATCCTTTTTGATAATCTCATGACCAAAATCCCTTAACGTGAGTTTTCGTTCCACTGAGCG
TCAGACCCCGTAGAAAAGATCAAAGGATCTTCTTGAGATCCTTTTTTTCTGCGCGTAATCTGCTGCTTGC
AAACAAAAAAACCACCGCTACCAGCGGTGGTTTGTTTGCCGGATCAAGAGCTACCAACTCTTTTTCCGAA
GGTAACTGGCTTCAGCAGAGCGCAGATACCAAATACTGTCCTTCTAGTGTAGCCGTAGTTAGGCCACCAC
TTCAAGAACTCTGTAGCACCGCCTACATACCTCGCTCTGCTAATCCTGTTACCAGTGGCTGCTGCCAGTG
GCGATAAGTCGTGTCTTACCGGGTTGGACTCAAGACGATAGTTACCGGATAAGGCGCAGCGGTCGGGCTG
AACGGGGGGTTCGTGCACACAGCCCAGCTTGGAGCGAACGACCTACACCGAACTGAGATACCTACAGCGT
GAGCATTGAGAAAGCGCCACGCTTCCCGAAGGGAGAAAGGCGGACAGGTATCCGGTAAGCGGCAGGGTCG
GAACAGGAGAGCGCACGAGGGAGCTTCCAGGGGGAAACGCCTGGTATCTTTATAGTCCTGTCGGGTTTCG
CCACCTCTGACTTGAGCGTCGATTTTTGTGATGCTCGTCAGGGGGGCGGAGCCTATGGAAAAACGCCAGC
AACGCGGCCTTTTTACGGTTCCTGGCCTTTTGCTGGCCTTTTGCTCACATGTTCTTTCCTGCGTTATCCC
CTGATTCTGTGGATAACCGTATTACCGCCTTTGAGTGAGCTGATACCGCTCGCCGCAGCCGAACGACCGA
GCGCAGCGAGTCAGTGAGCGAGGAAGCGGAAGAGCGCCCAATACGCAAACCGCCTCTCCCCGCGCGTTGG
CCGATTCATTAATGCAGCTGGCACGACAGGTTTCCCGACTGGAAAGCGGGCAGTGAGCGCAACGCAATTA
ATGTGAGTTAGCTCACTCATTAGGCACCCCAGGCTTTACACTTTATGCTTCCGGCTCGTATGTTGTGTGG
AATTGTGAGCGGATAACAATTTCACACAGGAAACAGCTATGACCATGATTACGCCAAGCTGTAAGTTTAA
ACATGATCTTACTAACTAACTATTCTCATTTAAATTTTCAGAGCTTAAAAATGGCTGAAATCACTCACAA
CGATGGATACGCTAACAACTTGGAAATGAAAT
