>Addgene plasmid #1620 | L4038 | addgene partial sequence | sequence record 16754 | 1620_m13reverse
GTGTTTACATGATCTTACTAACTAACTATTCTCATTTAAATTTTCAGAGCTTAAAAATGGCTGAAATCAC
TCACAACGATGGATACGCTAACAACTTGGAAATGAAATAAGCTTCTGGAGATTGCTCCAGCAGCTCTTAA
CAGTGTCTACGACCGTCTTCGTGCAATTCTCATGGAAACTGAAAGATCGGAAAATGCACTGGATCGACGT
ATTCAGTATATGATTGAGACTGCAATGCAGATTCGAAAGGACAAATTTGCGGTAAGGTAGAATATATAAA
TAGTTTATTAGAAAAAAATAAATTAGAATAATTTAAATTCCTACTAGCCAATCAGGCGACCTTTTTGCGC
ATAGTTCTATTATTGAAAAATTTGGAGAATTTCTCATATTCTCGCTCGGAAATCTGGAATTCGACGAGAT
CTTCTGGCTTCTGTGCAGCTGCATCGCTTTGTGCTCCCTTTCTCGCTTGTCTTCTGTGTACACCAAGAAC
CTTGTTGAGTTCATCAACTGAATCTGTGACTGGCTTGTTGCTCACTGGATGCACTAGACGACTGATTCTC
GAGAAATCAGATTGAGTTGCGATTAGGGTGACCTAGAAATTGGGAATAATACGAACTTTTGAAAATATTC
AGGAGGATTAAAAAAATTATTCTCGACAATCCTACAAATTTACTTATTGCACCATGTTGCTCCAACATTT
TTCATTAAAAGTTAATGAAAAAATGTAGAAAATCGGAAATTGGCAATTTTCAGACCATTTTTAAGCATTT
TCAAAAAAAAATTGCAGCTGAAATAAATGTCATTTTCAGATAAATCGAGCGATTTTCTGTTGTCTGACAC
TAGTTTTTAGTTTTAAAAAATGTTGGAAGAACATGGTGCAATAGGTAATTTCATAGAATTTCCATGTGTT
TTTTTTCAATTAACCAATTATCCAAATCTTCCAAACTCACATTTTGCGGAGCTGGGCTATCAGAATCTGC
TGCAGTTTATAAGACGAGCATCTCTGATATCACTGAAAATTAATTTTAATCAAACTTGAATATCACCTAA
NCCNCTTATAACTTTCNNATCTTNGNCGTTCGGACNNGACGGNNAAAACCNATGGAATAATGATTGGTCA
GTCCTTCGGGGTGNACGNCNGGCCCGCANGCTTTTATTNNACTAGCCNANATCNTTNAGGAGGGTAATNG
TNCCGACCCNNAAAGATTTTGGATAAAATAAAANGTTCCCTTTTAAACNAAAAAAACCCAACGNAACCGC
CCCGGCNNGAGGTTTNAAANTNTAATCTNNAAAAAATTTCGGCCNAANGGNTAGGGAGGTTTNACCCCAA
TNTTTTTTAACCTAACCNNNANTTGGNCTN
